>Addgene plasmid #67927 | pHR-mCherry-Emi1_ARHGAP5 UTRs | depositor full sequence | sequence record 118312 | pHR-mCherry-Emi1_ARHGAP5 UTRs sequence 12997 bps
CGATACCGTCGACCTCGAGGGAATTAATTCGAGCTCGGTACCTTTAAGACCAATGACTTACAAGGCAGCT
GTAGATCTTAGCCACTTTTTAAAAGAAAAGGGGGGACTGGAAGGGCTAATTCACTCCCAACGAAGACAAG
ATCTGCTTTTTGCTTGTACTGGGTCTCTCTGGTTAGACCAGATCTGAGCCTGGGAGCTCTCTGGCTAACT
AGGGAACCCACTGCTTAAGCCTCAATAAAGCTTGCCTTGAGTGCTTCAAGTAGTGTGTGCCCGTCTGTTG
TGTGACTCTGGTAACTAGAGATCCCTCAGACCCTTTTAGTCAGTGTGGAAAATCTCTAGCAGCATCTAGA
ATTAATTCCGTGTATTCTATAGTGTCACCTAAATCGTATGTGTATGATACATAAGGTTATGTATTAATTG
TAGCCGCGTTCTAACGACAATATGTACAAGCCTAATTGTGTAGCATCTGGCTTACTGAAGCAGACCCTAT
CATCTCTCTCGTAAACTGCCGTCAGAGTCGGTTTGGTTGGACGAACCTTCTGAGTTTCTGGTAACGCCGT
CCCGCACCCGGAAATGGTCAGCGAACCAATCAGCAGGGTCATCGCTAGCCAGATCCTCTACGCCGGACGC
ATCGTGGCCGGCATCACCGGCGCCACAGGTGCGGTTGCTGGCGCCTATATCGCCGACATCACCGATGGGG
AAGATCGGGCTCGCCACTTCGGGCTCATGAGCGCTTGTTTCGGCGTGGGTATGGTGGCAGGCCCCGTGGC
CGGGGGACTGTTGGGCGCCATCTCCTTGCATGCACCATTCCTTGCGGCGGCGGTGCTCAACGGCCTCAAC
CTACTACTGGGCTGCTTCCTAATGCAGGAGTCGCATAAGGGAGAGCGTCGAATGGTGCACTCTCAGTACA
ATCTAGCTCTGATGCCGCATAGTTAAGCCAGCCCCGACACCCGCCAACACCCGCTGACGCGCCCTGACGG
GCTTGTCTGCTCCCGGCATCCGCTTACAGACAAGCTGTGACCGTCTCCGGGAGCTGCATGTGTCAGAGGT
TTTCACCGTCATCACCGAAACGCGCGAGACGAAAGGGCCTCGTGATACGCCTATTTTTATAGGTTAATGT
CATGATAATAATGGTTTCTTAGACGTCAGGTGGCACTTTTCGGGGAAATGTGCGCGGAACCCCTATTTGT
TTATTTTTCTAAATACATTCAAATATGTATCCGCTCATGAGACAATAACCCTGATAAATGCTTCAATAAT
ATTGAAAAAGGAAGAGTATGAGTATTCAACATTTCCGTGTCGCCCTTATTCCCTTTTTTGCGGCATTTTG
CCTTCCTGTTTTTGCTCACCCAGAAACGCTGGTGAAAGTAAAAGATGCTGAAGATCAGTTGGGTGCACGA
GTGGGTTACATCGAACTGGATCTCAACAGCGGTAAGATCCTTGAGAGTTTTCGCCCCGAAGAACGTTTTC
CAATGATGAGCACTTTTAAAGTTCTGCTATGTGGCGCGGTATTATCCCGTATTGACGCCGGGCAAGAGCA
ACTCGGTCGCCGCATACACTATTCTCAGAATGACTTGGTTGAGTACTCACCAGTCACAGAAAAGCATCTT
ACGGATGGCATGACAGTAAGAGAATTATGCAGTGCTGCCATAACCATGAGTGATAACACTGCGGCCAACT
TACTTCTGACAACGATCGGAGGACCGAAGGAGCTAACCGCTTTTTTGCACAACATGGGGGATCATGTAAC
TCGCCTTGATCGTTGGGAACCGGAGCTGAATGAAGCCATACCAAACGACGAGCGTGACACCACGATGCCT
GTAGCAATGGCAACAACGTTGCGCAAACTATTAACTGGCGAACTACTTACTCTAGCTTCCCGGCAACAAT
TAATAGACTGGATGGAGGCGGATAAAGTTGCAGGACCACTTCTGCGCTCGGCCCTTCCGGCTGGCTGGTT
TATTGCTGATAAATCTGGAGCCGGTGAGCGTGGGTCTCGCGGTATCATTGCAGCACTGGGGCCAGATGGT
AAGCCCTCCCGTATCGTAGTTATCTACACGACGGGGAGTCAGGCAACTATGGATGAACGAAATAGACAGA
TCGCTGAGATAGGTGCCTCACTGATTAAGCATTGGTAACTGTCAGACCAAGTTTACTCATATATACTTTA
GATTGATTTAAAACTTCATTTTTAATTTAAAAGGATCTAGGTGAAGATCCTTTTTGATAATCTCATGACC
AAAATCCCTTAACGTGAGTTTTCGTTCCACTGAGCGTCAGACCCCGTAGAAAAGATCAAAGGATCTTCTT
GAGATCCTTTTTTTCTGCGCGTAATCTGCTGCTTGCAAACAAAAAAACCACCGCTACCAGCGGTGGTTTG
TTTGCCGGATCAAGAGCTACCAACTCTTTTTCCGAAGGTAACTGGCTTCAGCAGAGCGCAGATACCAAAT
ACTGTCCTTCTAGTGTAGCCGTAGTTAGGCCACCACTTCAAGAACTCTGTAGCACCGCCTACATACCTCG
CTCTGCTAATCCTGTTACCAGTGGCTGCTGCCAGTGGCGATAAGTCGTGTCTTACCGGGTTGGACTCAAG
ACGATAGTTACCGGATAAGGCGCAGCGGTCGGGCTGAACGGGGGGTTCGTGCACACAGCCCAGCTTGGAG
CGAACGACCTACACCGAACTGAGATACCTACAGCGTGAGCTATGAGAAAGCGCCACGCTTCCCGAAGGGA
GAAAGGCGGACAGGTATCCGGTAAGCGGCAGGGTCGGAACAGGAGAGCGCACGAGGGAGCTTCCAGGGGG
AAACGCCTGGTATCTTTATAGTCCTGTCGGGTTTCGCCACCTCTGACTTGAGCGTCGATTTTTGTGATGC
TCGTCAGGGGGGCGGAGCCTATGGAAAAACGCCAGCAACGCGGCCTTTTTACGGTTCCTGGCCTTTTGCT
GGCCTTTTGCTCACATGTTCTTTCCTGCGTTATCCCCTGATTCTGTGGATAACCGTATTACCGCCTTTGA
GTGAGCTGATACCGCTCGCCGCAGCCGAACGACCGAGCGCAGCGAGTCAGTGAGCGAGGAAGCGGAAGAG
CGCCCAATACGCAAACCGCCTCTCCCCGCGCGTTGGCCGATTCATTAATGCAGCTGTGGAATGTGTGTCA
GTTAGGGTGTGGAAAGTCCCCAGGCTCCCCAGCAGGCAGAAGTATGCAAAGCATGCATCTCAATTAGTCA
GCAACCAGGTGTGGAAAGTCCCCAGGCTCCCCAGCAGGCAGAAGTATGCAAAGCATGCATCTCAATTAGT
CAGCAACCATAGTCCCGCCCCTAACTCCGCCCATCCCGCCCCTAACTCCGCCCAGTTCCGCCCATTCTCC
GCCCCATGGCTGACTAATTTTTTTTATTTATGCAGAGGCCGAGGCCGCCTCGGCCTCTGAGCTATTCCAG
AAGTAGTGAGGAGGCTTTTTTGGAGGCCTAGGCTTTTGCAAAAAGCTTGGACACAAGACAGGCTTGCGAG
ATATGTTTGAGAATACCACTTTATCCCGCGTCAGGGAGAGGCAGTGCGTAAAAAGACGCGGACTCATGTG
AAATACTGGTTTTTAGTGCGCCAGATCTCTATAATCTCGCGCAACCTATTTTCCCCTCGAACACTTTTTA
AGCCGTAGATAAACAGGCTGGGACACTTCACATGAGCGAAAAATACATCGTCACCTGGGACATGTTGCAG
ATCCATGCACGTAAACTCGCAAGCCGACTGATGCCTTCTGAACAATGGAAAGGCATTATTGCCGTAAGCC
GTGGCGGTCTGTACCGGGTGCGTTACTGGCGCGTGAACTGGGTATTCGTCATGTCGATACCGTTTGTATT
TCCAGCTACGATCACGACAACCAGCGCGAGCTTAAAGTGCTGAAACGCGCAGAAGGCGATGGCGAAGGCT
TCATCGTTATTGATGACCTGGTGGATACCGGTGGTACTGCGGTTGCGATTCGTGAAATGTATCCAAAAGC
GCACTTTGTCACCATCTTCGCAAAACCGGCTGGTCGTCCGCTGGTTGATGACTATGTTGTTGATATCCCG
CAAGATACCTGGATTGAACAGCCGTGGGATATGGGCGTCGTATTCGTCCCGCCAATCTCCGGTCGCTAAT
CTTTTCAACGCCTGGCACTGCCGGGCGTTGTTCTTTTTAACTTCAGGCGGGTTACAATAGTTTCCAGTAA
GTATTCTGGAGGCTGCATCCATGACACAGGCAAACCTGAGCGAAACCCTGTTCAAACCCCGCTTTAAACA
TCCTGAAACCTCGACGCTAGTCCGCCGCTTTAATCACGGCGCACAACCGCCTGTGCAGTCGGCCCTTGAT
GGTAAAACCATCCCTCACTGGTATCGCATGATTAACCGTCTGATGTGGATCTGGCGCGGCATTGACCCAC
GCGAAATCCTCGACGTCCAGGCACGTATTGTGATGAGCGATGCCGAACGTACCGACGATGATTTATACGA
TACGGTGATTGGCTACCGTGGCGGCAACTGGATTTATGAGTGGGCCCCGGATCTTTGTGAAGGAACCTTA
CTTCTGTGGTGTGACATAATTGGACAAACTACCTACAGAGATTTAAAGCTCTAAGGTAAATATAAAATTT
TTAAGTGTATAATGTGTTAAACTACTGATTCTAATTGTTTGTGTATTTTAGATTCCAACCTATGGAACTG
ATGAATGGGAGCAGTGGTGGAATGCCTTTAATGAGGAAAACCTGTTTTGCTCAGAAGAAATGCCATCTAG
TGATGATGAGGCTACTGCTGACTCTCAACATTCTACTCCTCCAAAAAAGAAGAGAAAGGTAGAAGACCCC
AAGGACTTTCCTTCAGAATTGCTAAGTTTTTTGAGTCATGCTGTGTTTAGTAATAGAACTCTTGCTTGCT
TTGCTATTTACACCACAAAGGAAAAAGCTGCACTGCTATACAAGAAAATTATGGAAAAATATTCTGTAAC
CTTTATAAGTAGGCATAACAGTTATAATCATAACATACTGTTTTTTCTTACTCCACACAGGCATAGAGTG
TCTGCTATTAATAACTATGCTCAAAAATTGTGTACCTTTAGCTTTTTAATTTGTAAAGGGGTTAATAAGG
AATATTTGATGTATAGTGCCTTGACTAGAGATCATAATCAGCCATACCACATTTGTAGAGGTTTTACTTG
CTTTAAAAAACCTCCCACACCTCCCCCTGAACCTGAAACATAAAATGAATGCAATTGTTGTTGTTAACTT
GTTTATTGCAGCTTATAATGGTTACAAATAAAGCAATAGCATCACAAATTTCACAAATAAAGCATTTTTT
TCACTGCATTCTAGTTGTGGTTTGTCCAAACTCATCAATGTATCTTATCATGTCTGGATCAACTGGATAA
CTCAAGCTAACCAAAATCATCCCAAACTTCCCACCCCATACCCTATTACCACTGCCAATTACCTAGTGGT
TTCATTTACTCTAAACCTGTGATTCCTCTGAATTATTTTCATTTTAAAGAAATTGTATTTGTTAAATATG
TACTACAAACTTAGTAGTTGGAAGGGCTAATTCACTCCCAAAGAAGACAAGATATCCTTGATCTGTGGAT
CTACCACACACAAGGCTACTTCCCTGATTAGCAGAACTACACACCAGGGCCAGGGGTCAGATATCCACTG
ACCTTTGGATGGTGCTACAAGCTAGTACCAGTTGAGCCAGATAAGGTAGAAGAGGCCAATAAAGGAGAGA
ACACCAGCTTGTTACACCCTGTGAGCCTGCATGGGATGGATGACCCGGAGAGAGAAGTGTTAGAGTGGAG
GTTTGACAGCCGCCTAGCATTTCATCACGTGGCCCGAGAGCTGCATCCGGAGTACTTCAAGAACTGCTGA
TATCGAGCTTGCTACAAGGGACTTTCCGCTGGGGACTTTCCAGGGAGGCGTGGCCTGGGCGGGACTGGGG
AGTGGCGAGCCCTCAGATCCTGCATATAAGCAGCTGCTTTTTGCCTGTACTGGGTCTCTCTGGTTAGACC
AGATCTGAGCCTGGGAGCTCTCTGGCTAACTAGGGAACCCACTGCTTAAGCCTCAATAAAGCTTGCCTTG
AGTGCTTCAAGTAGTGTGTGCCCGTCTGTTGTGTGACTCTGGTAACTAGAGATCCCTCAGACCCTTTTAG
TCAGTGTGGAAAATCTCTAGCAGTGGCGCCCGAACAGGGACTTGAAAGCGAAAGGGAAACCAGAGGAGCT
CTCTCGACGCAGGACTCGGCTTGCTGAAGCGCGCACGGCAAGAGGCGAGGGGCGGCGACTGGTGAGTACG
CCAAAAATTTTGACTAGCGGAGGCTAGAAGGAGAGAGATGGGTGCGAGAGCGTCAGTATTAAGCGGGGGA
GAATTAGATCGCGATGGGAAAAAATTCGGTTAAGGCCAGGGGGAAAGAAAAAATATAAATTAAAACATAT
AGTATGGGCAAGCAGGGAGCTAGAACGATTCGCAGTTAATCCTGGCCTGTTAGAAACATCAGAAGGCTGT
AGACAAATACTGGGACAGCTACAACCATCCCTTCAGACAGGATCAGAAGAACTTAGATCATTATATAATA
CAGTAGCAACCCTCTATTGTGTGCATCAAAGGATAGAGATAAAAGACACCAAGGAAGCTTTAGACAAGAT
AGAGGAAGAGCAAAACAAAAGTAAGACCACCGCACAGCAAGCGGCCGGTGATCTTCAGACCTGGACGATA
TATATGAGGGACAATTGGAGAAGTGAATTATATAAATATAAAGTAGTAAAAATTGAACCATTAGGAGTAG
CACCCACCAAGGCAAAGAGAAGAGTGGTGCAGAGAGAAAAAAGAGCAGTGGGAATAGGAGCTTTGTTCCT
TGGGTTCTTGGGAGCAGCAGGAAGCACTATGGGCGCAGCGTCAATGACGCTGACGGTACAGGCCAGACAA
TTATTGTCTGGTATAGTGCAGCAGCAGAACAATTTGCTGAGGGCTATTGAGGCGCAACAGCATCTGTTGC
AACTCACAGTCTGGGGCATCAAGCAGCTCCAGGCAAGAATCCTGGCTGTGGAAAGATACCTAAAGGATCA
ACAGCTCCTGGGGATTTGGGGTTGCTCTGGAAAACTCATTTGCACCACTGCTGTGCCTTGGAATGCTAGT
TGGAGTAATAAATCTCTGGAACAGATTTGGAATCACACGACCTGGATGGAGTGGGACAGAGAAATTAACA
ATTACACAAGCTTAATACACTCCTTAATTGAAGAATCGCAAAACCAGCAAGAAAAGAATGAACAAGAATT
ATTGGAATTAGATAAATGGGCAAGTTTGTGGAATTGGTTTAACATAACAAATTGGCTGTGGTATATAAAA
TTATTCATAATGATAGTAGGAGGCTTGGTAGGTTTAAGAATAGTTTTTGCTGTACTTTCTATAGTGAATA
GAGTTAGGCAGGGATATTCACCATTATCGTTTCAGACCCACCTCCCAACCCCGAGGGGACCCGACAGGCC
CGAAGGAATAGAAGAAGAAGGTGGAGAGAGAGACAGAGACAGATCCATTCGATTAGTGAACGGATCTCGA
CGGTATCGCCAAATGGCAGTATTCATCCACAATTTTAAAAGAAAAGGGGGGATTGGGGGGTACAGTGCAG
GGGAAAGAATAGTAGACATAATAGCAACAGACATACAAACTAAAGAATTACAAAAACAAATTACAAAAAT
TCAAAATTTTCGGGTTTATTACAGGGACAGCAGAGATCCAGTTTGGATCGATAAGCTTGATATCGAATTC
CTGCAGCCCCGATAAAATAAAAGATTTTATTTAGTCTCCAGAAAAAGGGGGGAATGAAAGACCCCACCTG
TAGGTTTGGCAAGCTAGCTGCAGTAACGCCATTTTGCAAGGCATGGAAAAATACCAAACCAAGAATAGAG
AAGTTCAGATCAAGGGCGGGTACATGAAAATAGCTAACGTTGGGCCAAACAGGATATCTGCGGTGAGCAG
TTTCGGCCCCGGCCCGGGGCCAAGAACAGATGGTCACCGCAGTTTCGGCCCCGGCCCGAGGCCAAGAACA
GATGGTCCCCAGATATGGCCCAACCCTCAGCAGTTTCTTAAGACCCATCAGATGTTTCCAGGCTCCCCCA
AGGACCTGAAATGACCCTGCGCCTTATTTGAATTAACCAATCAGCCTGCTTCTCGCTTCTGTTCGCGCGC
TTCTGCTTCCCGAGCTCTATAAAAGAGCTCACAACCCCTCACTCGGCGCGCCAGTCCTCCGACAGACTGA
GTCGCCCGGGCCAATCAATTGGCTCGGTGAGCGCGCCGAGGAAGAGAGGCGAGCGGAGAGTGGAGGAGGA
GGCGGCGGCGGCGGGAGCGGTCCCCAGGAATGTCGCTGCCGCCGCCACCGCCGGGGCCGCTGCCGTTGAG
GAGGAGACGGAGGAGACCGACGTTGTTAGGAAGATGATCCCTATGATCTTGAAGATGTTTCTGCACAGAA
ATGAGGGAAATACAAAGAACCAAATACAGTTCTGAAATTTGGGATCTGTATTTTGAGATGATTTTATTTT
CAGAATGAGAAGCATATCTGGTTACCTTTATGAATGTAGAGACATGAGAAGAGAGTTCGTACGACGCTCA
CGCGTGCCACCATGGTGAGCAAGGGCGAGGAGGATAACATGGCCATCATCAAGGAGTTCATGCGCTTCAA
GGTGCACATGGAGGGCTCCGTGAACGGCCACGAGTTCGAGATCGAGGGCGAGGGCGAGGGCCGCCCCTAC
GAGGGCACCCAGACCGCCAAGCTGAAGGTGACCAAGGGTGGCCCCCTGCCCTTCGCCTGGGACATCCTGT
CCCCTCAGTTCATGTACGGCTCCAAGGCCTACGTGAAGCACCCCGCCGACATCCCCGACTACTTGAAGCT
GTCCTTCCCCGAGGGCTTCAAGTGGGAGCGCGTGATGAACTTCGAGGACGGCGGCGTGGTGACCGTGACC
CAGGACTCCTCCCTGCAGGACGGCGAGTTCATCTACAAGGTGAAGCTGCGCGGCACCAACTTCCCCTCCG
ACGGCCCCGTAATGCAGAAGAAGACCATGGGCTGGGAGGCCTCCTCCGAGCGGATGTACCCCGAGGACGG
CGCCCTGAAGGGCGAGATCAAGCAGAGGCTGAAGCTGAAGGACGGCGGCCACTACGACGCTGAGGTCAAG
ACCACCTACAAGGCCAAGAAGCCCGTGCAGCTGCCCGGCGCCTACAACGTCAACATCAAGTTGGACATCA
CCTCCCACAACGAGGACTACACCATCGTGGAACAGTACGAACGCGCCGAGGGCCGCCACTCCACCGGCGG
CATGGACGAGCTGTACAAGGGATCCGGTGGTGGTGGTTCTGGTGGTGGTATGAGCCGGCGCCCCTGCAGC
TGCGCCCTACGGCCACCCCGCTGCTCCTGCAGCGCCAGCCCCAGCGCAGTGACAGCCGCCGGGCGCCCTC
GACCCTCGGATAGTTGTAAAGAAGAAAGTTCTACCCTTTCTGTCAAAATGAAGTGTGATTTTAATTGTAA
CCATGTTCATTCCGGACTTAAACTGGTAAAACCTGATGACATTGGAAGACTAGTTTCCTACACCCCTGCA
TATTTGGAAGGTTCCTGTAAAGACTGCATTAAAGACTATGAAAGGCTGTCATGTATTGGGTCACCGATTG
TGAGCCCTAGGATTGTACAACTTGAAACTGAAAGCAAGCGCTTGCATAACAAGGAAAATCAACATGTGCA
ACAGACACTTAATAGTACAAATGAAATAGAAGCACTAGAGACCAGTAGACTTTATGAAGACAGTGGCTAT
TCCTCATTTTCTCTACAAAGTGGCCTCAGTGAACATGAAGAAGGTAGCCTCCTGGAGGAGAATTTCGGTG
ACAGTCTACAATCCTGCCTGCTACAAATACAAAGCCCAGACCAATATCCCAACAAAAACTTGCTGCCAGT
TCTTCATTTTGAAAAAGTGGTTTGTTCAACATTAAAAAAGAATGCAAAACGAAATCCTAAAGTAGATCGG
GAGATGCTGAAGGAAATTATAGCCAGAGGAAATTTTAGACTGCAGAATATAATTGGCAGAAAAATGGGCC
TAGAATGTGTAGATATTCTCAGCGAACTCTTTCGAAGGGGACTCAGACATGTCTTAGCAACTATTTTAGC
ACAACTCAGTGACATGGACTTAATCAATGTGTCTAAAGTGAGCACAACTTGGAAGAAGATCCTAGAAGAT
GATAAGGGGGCATTCCAGTTGTACAGTAAAGCAATACAAAGAGTTACCGAAAACAACAATAAATTTTCAC
CTCATGCTTCAACCAGAGAATATGTTATGTTCAGAACCCCACTGGCTTCTGTTCAGAAATCAGCAGCCCA
GACTTCTCTCAAAAAAGATGCTCAAACCAAGTTATCCAATCAAGGTGATCAGAAAGGTTCTACTTATAGT
CGACACAATGAATTCTCTGAGGTTGCCAAGACATTGAAAAAGAACGAAAGCCTCAAAGCCTGTATTCGCT
GTAATTCACCTGCAAAATATGATTGCTATTTACAACGGGCAACCTGCAAACGAGAAGGCTGTGGATTTGA
TTATTGTACGAAGTGTCTCTGTAATTATCATACTACTAAAGACTGTTCAGATGGCAAGCTCCTCAAAGCC
AGTTGTAAAATAGGTCCCCTGCCTGGTACAAAGAAAAGCAAAAAGAATTTACGAAGATTGTGACGGTCCG
AATGATACTACAATTTAAGATTATCTTATGTGTATTATAGTAAATAGATGATTTTCAGATTCAAGGCTCC
TAAGAGTTTGATTTGCTCTGTTTTTTCCTAAAATAAATATTGTCTCTCCCAACTGTTAAGTTCTAGGTAT
TGTACTTCCAATTTTAACTTCAGAACCAAGATGTTGGCATGAACCAGGCTGCTGTTGAAGTACATGTATA
TTATAAATTATCTTATTTGTGTTATACTCTTACATGTTATCTTTTCTAAGAAAACAAAGTCCCTATTATT
CCTATTGCAAAGCACACAGGAATTAAGAAAGTACAGTAATTTTTAAAAAAAAATCCGGTAAATGTAGTAT
TCTTAACCTGTTCTATATTACTTATACCTATTGTCTATATAGCTTTAATTTATAGTTGTCAGTTTAACTA
TTGGCATGTCTGGCAAAGAAAATTAAACTTTAAGAGTTTTATAAACTGTTTCTAGGTTGCTAAAGAATTT
ATTTTTCTACTATATATGGTATAGACAAAGCATCAAACTATGTACAGGAAAAAAGCCTGACTATTTCTAT
TTGGAAGTAGGCTGAAAAGAGAATTTTCAAAACTGTTCGTGTCTTCAGTTCATTCTGTCATAACTTTGCT
ATTGTAATATGTGAATACCAGTTTATTTAAGCTGTTCTCTTTTATACTGTATTAATTTAATGTTCATCTG
CGTTTAGTACCATTTTTGTTATTAAAACTGGCATTTACCGTTTTTCACATTAACCCACCTTGCACCTTCC
CCCAAACTTATCTCCACTTTTCTATGCATTCTATCATTGATTTGACACACTTCATAGTGAGTCATTTAAA
TACTCTACGTTTGGTTCAATTAACCAGTAGGTTACAGTTATTGAAAATTAAAGTACAGTTTAAAGCTCAG
TCTGTTACACTGAATTGATTGTGTTTGTTTTTGCCAAGGGTTTAGATATGCTTTTAAATATTAGAAACAT
CTAAGAACAGAATAACATAATTAAACTTTTTTCTGGTAAGTTACTGGAAGGTTTCACTGTTTAGGGACCT
ATCATATGAGACTTCTTAAAGGATTAAAAGAATAGGATAGTCTCATAATTGTGAGTAAACATCAAGGCAT
TATATTTTACAATACTGAATAAAATTTCATCTACACACATGTTGCCATTGTTTCATTTAAGGTTCAGTGC
TTATAGTTAACTACAATATTGGACCTAACAGGATCTAGATTAGCAATATAAAGAAGCATAGTGGTACTCT
GTTTCACACTTTCAGTAGATTTATTAGAAGTCAAATTCTATTCAACAGACACTTATTAGGATATACAACT
AATTTAAGAATAAAATTCCAGGCACAATATATTTTTTTTAAATGGTATTTGTTAGTAGTGCTTCTTCCCC
TTAACATTTACAGTGTAAATACTGCAGGTAACCGCAATCTAAGTTAGCCAAAAAGCAGCTTTTTTTCCCA
TACTGTATGTAAATAATGTAGACCTGGGTTTTTTTGTTTATTTGGGTTTGTTTTTTTTTTTGAGGTACTG
GAATCTAATTAATATCTCTTAGGTATCAACAAAAGGGAACAATTGGAATGAGAATTTAGGCCTTAGCTTC
CATGGTGATTTTTAGTTTTTTATACAGGCGGCCGCGACTCTAGAGTCGACCTGCAGGCATGCAAGCTTGA
TATCAAGCTTATCGATAATCAACCTCTGGATTACAAAATTTGTGAAAGATTGACTGGTATTCTTAACTAT
GTTGCTCCTTTTACGCTATGTGGATACGCTGCTTTAATGCCTTTGTATCATGCTATTGCTTCCCGTATGG
CTTTCATTTTCTCCTCCTTGTATAAATCCTGGTTGCTGTCTCTTTATGAGGAGTTGTGGCCCGTTGTCAG
GCAACGTGGCGTGGTGTGCACTGTGTTTGCTGACGCAACCCCCACTGGTTGGGGCATTGCCACCACCTGT
CAGCTCCTTTCCGGGACTTTCGCTTTCCCCCTCCCTATTGCCACGGCGGAACTCATCGCCGCCTGCCTTG
CCCGCTGCTGGACAGGGGCTCGGCTGTTGGGCACTGACAATTCCGTGGTGTTGTCGGGGAAATCATCGTC
CTTTCCTTGGCTGCTCGCCTGTGTTGCCACCTGGATTCTGCGCGGGACGTCCTTCTGCTACGTCCCTTCG
GCCCTCAATCCAGCGGACCTTCCTTCCCGCGGCCTGCTGCCGGCTCTGCGGCCTCTTCCGCGTCTTCGCC
TTCGCCCTCAGACGAGTCGGATCTCCCTTTGGGCCGCCTCCCCGCAT
Features (pLannotate 1.2.2; 34 found; start..end, strand, type, name):
     38..106     +  CDS            nef (fragment): NEF_HV1Z2 - Experimental evidence at protein level: Swiss-Prot protein existence level 1. Extracellular Nef protein targets CD4(+) T-lymphocytes for apoptosis by interacting with CXCR4 surface receptors. From Human immunodeficiency virus type 1 group M subtype D (isolate Z2/CDC-Z34) (HIV-1).
    108..341     +  LTR            3' LTR (ΔU3): self-inactivating 3' long terminal repeat (LTR) from HIV-1
    366..384     -  promoter       SP6 promoter: promoter for bacteriophage SP6 RNA polymerase
    612..891     +  CDS            TcR (fragment): tetracycline efflux protein; tet; confers resistance to tetracycline
    892..941     -  misc_feature   bom (fragment): basis of mobility region from pBR322
   1043..1078    -  CDS            rop (fragment): Rop protein, which maintains plasmids at low copy number; rop
   1173..1277    +  promoter       AmpR promoter: bla
   1278..2138    +  CDS            AmpR: β-lactamase; bla; confers resistance to ampicillin, carbenicillin, and related antibiotics
   2309..2897    +  rep_origin     ori: high-copy-number ColE1/pMB1/pBR322/pUC origin of replication
   3080..3136    +  CDS            lacI (fragment): lac repressor; lacI; The lac repressor binds to the lac operator to inhibit transcription in E. coli. This inhibition can be relieved by adding lactose or isopropyl-β-D-thiogalactopyranoside (IPTG).
   3143..3472    +  promoter       SV40 promoter: SV40 enhancer and early promoter
   3672..3791    +  CDS            gpt (fragment): XGPT_ECOLI - Also known as gpp, gxu. Experimental evidence at protein level: Swiss-Prot protein existence level 1. Purine salvage pathway enzyme that catalyzes the transfer of the ribosyl-5-phosphate group from 5-phospho-alpha-D-ribose 1- diphosphate (PRPP) to the N9 position of the 6-oxopurines guanine and xanthine to form the corresponding ribonucleotides GMP (guanosine 5'- monophosphate) and XMP (xanthosine 5'-monophosphate), with the release of PPi. To a lesser extent, also acts on hypoxanthine (PubMed:9100006, PubMed:3886014). Does not ribophosphorylate adenine (PubMed:3886014). From Esch
   3791..4126    +  CDS            gpt (fragment): XGPT_ECOLI - Also known as gpp, gxu. Experimental evidence at protein level: Swiss-Prot protein existence level 1. Purine salvage pathway enzyme that catalyzes the transfer of the ribosyl-5-phosphate group from 5-phospho-alpha-D-ribose 1- diphosphate (PRPP) to the N9 position of the 6-oxopurines guanine and xanthine to form the corresponding ribonucleotides GMP (guanosine 5'- monophosphate) and XMP (xanthosine 5'-monophosphate), with the release of PPi. To a lesser extent, also acts on hypoxanthine (PubMed:9100006, PubMed:3886014). Does not ribophosphorylate adenine (PubMed:3886014). From Esch
   4221..4526    +  CDS            frsA (fragment): FRSA_ECOLI - Also known as yafA. Experimental evidence at protein level: Swiss-Prot protein existence level 1. Catalyzes the hydrolysis of esters (PubMed:15808744). Displays esterase activity toward pNP-butyrate (PubMed:15808744). May stimulate mixed-acid fermentation by acting as a fermentation/respiration switch that down-regulates respiration and up- regulates fermentation rates (PubMed:15169777). From Escherichia coli (strain K12).
   4530..4604    +  CDS            small t antigen (fragment): SV40 (simian virus 40) small t antigen
   4606..4671    +  intron         small t intron: SV40 (simian virus 40) small t antigen intron
   4801..4821    +  CDS            SV40 NLS: nuclear localization signal of SV40 (simian virus 40) large T antigen
   5140..5223    +  CDS            large T antigen (fragment): large T antigen from SV40 (simian virus 40)
   5246..5380    +  polyA_signal   SV40 poly(A) signal: SV40 polyadenylation signal
   5548..5877    +  CDS            nef (fragment): NEF_HV1BR - Experimental evidence at protein level: Swiss-Prot protein existence level 1. Extracellular Nef protein targets CD4(+) T-lymphocytes for apoptosis by interacting with CXCR4 surface receptors (PubMed:14990729). From Human immunodeficiency virus type 1 group M subtype B (isolate BRU/LAI) (HIV-1).
   5925..6182    +  LTR            5' LTR (truncated): truncated 5' long terminal repeat (LTR) from HIV-1
   6229..6354    +  misc_feature   HIV-1 Ψ: packaging signal of human immunodeficiency virus type 1
   6338..6676    +  CDS            HIV-1 gag (fragment): gag protein from human immunodeficiency virus 1; gag
   6846..7079    +  misc_feature   RRE: The Rev response element (RRE) of HIV-1 allows for Rev-dependent mRNA export from the nucleus to the cytoplasm.
   7456..7556    +  CDS            Rev (fragment): human immunodeficiency virus 1 (HIV-1) Rev protein; rev; enhances nuclear export of unspliced and incompletely spliced viral mRNAs
   7593..7710    +  misc_feature   cPPT/CTS: central polypurine tract and central termination sequence of HIV-1
   7747..7779    -  misc_feature   MCS (fragment): pBluescript multiple cloning site
   7863..8270    +  promoter       SFFV promoter: spleen focus-forming virus long terminal repeat (LTR) promoter
   8622..9329    +  CDS            mCherry: mCherry is a basic (constitutively fluorescent) red fluorescent protein published in 2004, derived from Discosoma sp.. It is reported to be a very rapidly-maturing monomer with low acid sensitivity.
   9360..10700   +  CDS            FBXO5: FBX5_HUMAN - Also known as EMI1 From Homo sapiens (Human).
  12358..12388   +  misc_feature   MCS (fragment): pUC18/19 multiple cloning site
  12389..12407   +  misc_feature   MCS (fragment): pBluescript multiple cloning site
  12407..12995   +  misc_feature   WPRE: woodchuck hepatitis virus posttranscriptional regulatory element
  12996..21      +  misc_feature   MCS (fragment) (across the origin): pBluescript multiple cloning site
