[The description below was written by a language model from this plasmid's Addgene catalogue record and pLannotate feature annotations shown in this document.]
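Description:
pHR-mCherry-Emi1_ARHGAP5 UTRs is a roughly 13 kb HIV-1-based lentiviral transfer plasmid built on the pHR backbone for expression in mammalian cells. It is propagated in E. coli through a high-copy ColE1/pUC-type origin with ampicillin selection (AmpR under its own bla promoter). The backbone also carries remnants of older vector lineages, including fragments of TcR, rop, bom and lacI, plus an SV40 promoter–gpt cassette with SV40 small t intron and poly(A) signal lying outside the proviral region. The record lists no mammalian drug-selection marker within the lentiviral cassette, so transduced cells would presumably be identified by red fluorescence.

The proviral portion runs from a truncated 5' LTR through the Ψ packaging signal (overlapping a gag fragment), the Rev response element for Rev-dependent nuclear export of the genomic RNA, and the cPPT/CTS, to a self-inactivating ΔU3 3' LTR that disables LTR promoter activity after integration. Internal expression is driven by the SFFV promoter, followed by mCherry placed directly upstream of human FBXO5 (Emi1), consistent with an N-terminal mCherry-Emi1 fusion, and then a WPRE to enhance transcript stability and expression. The ARHGAP5 untranslated regions named in the catalogue entry are not annotated in the feature table. However, unannotated stretches lie between the SFFV promoter and mCherry and, much longer, between the FBXO5 coding sequence and the WPRE, which are the positions where 5' and 3' UTRs would be expected.

The stated purpose is to express mCherry-Emi1 flanked by ARHGAP5 UTRs in mammalian cells. Given the associated study on regulation of mRNA translation during mitosis, the construct most likely serves as a UTR-swap reporter to test how untranslated regions affect Emi1 translation, although the record does not spell this out.
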