Addgene plasmid #67927: pHR-mCherry-Emi1_ARHGAP5 UTRs
Purpose: Expresses mCherry-Emi1 with ARHGAP5 UTRs in mammalian cells
Depositing lab: Ron Vale. Depositing organization: University of California, San Francisco (UCSF). Publication: Regulation of mRNA translation during mitosis. Tanenbaum ME, Stern-Ginossar N, Weissman JS, Vale RD. Elife. 2015 Aug 25;4. doi: 10.7554/eLife.07957. PubMed 26305499.
Backbone
  Vector backbone: pHR
  Vector type: Mammalian Expression, Lentiviral
Growth in bacteria
  Bacterial resistance: Ampicillin, 100 μg/mL
  Growth temperature: 37°C
  Growth strain: Stbl3
  Copy number: High Copy
Gene/Insert
  Gene/Insert name: mCherry-Emi1 (alt names: FBOX5; ARHGAP5 UTR)
  Species: H. sapiens (human)
  Entrez Gene: FBXO5 (a.k.a. EMI1, FBX5, Fbxo31)
  Cloning method: Unknown
  Sequencing primers: 5′ pHR-SIN-F (5'-CCAAGGACCTGAAATGACCC-3'); 3′ WPRE-R
Terms and licenses: Academic/Nonprofit Terms; Industry Terms: Not Available to Industry
How to cite: pHR-mCherry-Emi1_ARHGAP5 UTRs was a gift from Ron Vale (Addgene plasmid # 67927 ; http://n2t.net/addgene:67927 ; RRID:Addgene_67927)
