>Addgene plasmid #67927 | pHR-mCherry-Emi1_ARHGAP5 UTRs | addgene partial sequence | sequence record 123059 | pHR-SIN-F 5'-CCAAGGACCTGAAATGACCC-3'
AATCAGCCTGCTTCTCGCTTCTGTTCGCGCGCTTCTGCTTCCCGAGCTCTATAAAAGAGCTCACAACCCC
TCACTCGGCGCGCCAGTCCTCCGACAGACTGAGTCGCCCGGGCCAATCAATTGGCTCGGTGAGCGCGCCG
AGGAAGAGAGGCGAGCGGAGAGTGGAGGAGGAGGCGGCGGCGGCGGGAGCGGTCCCCAGGAATGTC
