>Addgene plasmid #67927 | pHR-mCherry-Emi1_ARHGAP5 UTRs | addgene partial sequence | sequence record 123060 | WPRE-R 5'-CATAGCGTAAAAGGAGCAACA-3'
AATTTTGTAATCCAGAGGTTGATTATCGATAAGCTTGATATCAAGCTTGCATGCCTGCAGGTCGACTCTA
GAGTCGCGGCCGCCTGTATAAAAAACTAAAAATCACCATGGAAGCTAAGGCCTAAATTCTCATTCCAATT
GTTCCCTTTTGTTGATACCTAAGAGATATTAATTAGATTCCAGTACCTCAAAAAAAAAAACAAACCCAAA
TAAACAAAAAAACCCAGGTCTACATTATTTACATACAGTATGGGAAAAAAAGCTGCTTTTTGGCTAACTT
AGATTGCGGTTACCTGCAGTATTTACACTGTAAATGTTAAGGGGAAGAAGCACTACTAACAAATACCATT
TAAAAAAAATATATTGTGCCTGGAATTTTATTCTTAAATTAGTTGTATATCCTAATAAGTGTCTGTTGAA
TAGAATTTGACTTCTAATAAATCTACTGAAAGTGTGAAACAGAGTACCACTATGCTTCTTTATATTGCTA
ATCTAGATCCTGTTAGGTCCAATATTGTAGTTAACTATAAGCACTGAACCTTAAATGAAACAATGGCAAC
ATGTGTGTAGATGAAATTTTATTCAGTATTGTAAAATATAATGCCTTGATGTTTACTCACAATTATGAGA
CTATCCTATTCTTTTAATCCTTTAAGAAGTCTCATATGATAGGTCCCTAAACAGTGAAACCTTCCAGTAA
CTTACCAGAAAAAAGTTTAATTATGTTATTCTGTTCTTAGATGTTTCTAATATTTAAAAGCATATCTAAA
CCCTTGGC
